Addgene plasmid #14129: pcDNA3 Flag TSC2
Depositing lab: Brendan Manning. Depositing organization: Harvard School of Public Health. Publication: Identification of the tuberous sclerosis complex-2 tumor suppressor gene product tuberin as a target of the phosphoinositide 3-kinase/akt pathway. Manning BD, Tee AR, Logsdon MN, Blenis J, Cantley LC. Mol Cell. 2002 Jul . 10(1):151-62. 10.1016/S1097-2765(02)00568-3 PubMed 12150915.
Backbone
  Vector backbone: pcDNA3-Flag
  Backbone manufacturer: FLAG (MDYKDDDDK) was cloned between HindIII and BamHI of pcDNA3
  Backbone size w/o insert (bp): 5500
  Vector type: Mammalian Expression
  Selectable markers: Neomycin (select with G418)
Growth in bacteria
  Bacterial resistance: Ampicillin, 100 μg/mL
  Growth temperature: 37°C
  Growth strain: DH5alpha
  Copy number: High Copy
Gene/Insert
  Gene/Insert name: TSC2 (alt name: tuberin)
  Species: H. sapiens (human)
  Insert size (bp): 5400
  GenBank ID: NM_001114382.3
  Entrez Gene: TSC2 (a.k.a. LAM, PPP1R160, TSC4)
  Tag / fusion protein: Flag (N terminal on backbone)
  Cloning method: Restriction Enzyme; 5′ cloning site BamHI (not destroyed); 3′ cloning site XbaI (not destroyed)
  Sequencing primers: 5′ T7; 3′ SP6
Resource information
  A portion of this plasmid was derived from a plasmid made by: David J. Kwiatkowski
Terms and licenses: Academic/Nonprofit Terms; Industry Terms: Not Available to Industry
Depositor comments: The first 276 base pairs of TSC2 were PCR-amplified from pcDNA6-TSC2 and inserted between the BamHI and NotI sites in frame with the FLAG-coding sequence in pcDNA3-FLAG. The remainder of TSC2 was subcloned from pcDNA6-TSC2 and inserted between the NotI and XbaI sites of the above construct. Diagnostic digests reveal an extra BamHI site in this plasmid. BamHI will not linearize the construct.
How to cite: pcDNA3 Flag TSC2 was a gift from Brendan Manning (Addgene plasmid # 14129 ; http://n2t.net/addgene:14129 ; RRID:Addgene_14129)
