[The description below was written by a language model from this plasmid's Addgene catalogue record and pLannotate feature annotations shown in this document.]
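Description:
pcDNA3 Flag TSC2 is a mammalian expression plasmid of about 10.9 kb that produces human TSC2 (tuberin) with an N-terminal FLAG epitope. The backbone is pcDNA3-Flag, a pcDNA3 derivative in which a single FLAG coding sequence was placed between the HindIII and BamHI sites. The annotation software labels this short segment as a fragment of 3xFLAG, but its length and the catalogue entry are consistent with one copy. In E. coli the plasmid replicates from a high-copy ColE1/pUC-type origin and is selected with ampicillin through the bla gene. An f1 origin is also present. For stable mammalian lines, an SV40 early promoter drives the neomycin phosphotransferase gene, followed by an SV40 polyadenylation signal, allowing G418 selection.

The expression cassette consists of the CMV immediate-early enhancer and promoter, a T7 promoter, the FLAG tag, the roughly 5.4 kb TSC2 open reading frame, and the bovine growth hormone polyadenylation signal. An SP6 promoter faces inward from the 3′ side, so T7 and SP6 sites flank the insert for sequencing. The gene was assembled in two steps. The first 276 bp were PCR-amplified and cloned BamHI–NotI in frame with FLAG, and the remainder was subcloned NotI–XbaI from a pcDNA6-TSC2 plasmid. The depositor notes an additional BamHI site, so that enzyme does not linearize the construct. The two feature tables describe the same plasmid in opposite orientations and agree on content.

TSC2, in complex with TSC1, acts as a GTPase-activating protein toward RHEB and thereby restrains mTORC1 signaling. The construct suits transient or stable overexpression with FLAG-based detection or immunoprecipitation. The associated publication examined tuberin as a target of the PI3K/Akt pathway.
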