Features (pLannotate 1.2.2; 23 found; start..end, strand, type, name):
    264..288     -  CDS            3xFLAG (fragment): three tandem FLAG® epitope tags
    311..329     -  promoter       T7 promoter: promoter for bacteriophage T7 RNA polymerase
    345..378     -  LTR            5' LTR (truncated) (fragment): truncated 5' long terminal repeat (LTR) from HIV-1
    374..577     -  promoter       CMV promoter: human cytomegalovirus (CMV) immediate early promoter
    578..957     -  enhancer       CMV enhancer: human cytomegalovirus immediate early enhancer
   1112..1164    +  misc_feature   bom (fragment): basis of mobility region from pBR322
   1223..1327    +  promoter       AmpR promoter: bla
   1328..2188    +  CDS            AmpR: β-lactamase; bla; confers resistance to ampicillin, carbenicillin, and related antibiotics
   2359..2947    +  rep_origin     ori: high-copy-number ColE1/pMB1/pBR322/pUC origin of replication
   3130..3222    +  CDS            lacI (fragment): lac repressor; lacI; The lac repressor binds to the lac operator to inhibit transcription in E. coli. This inhibition can be relieved by adding lactose or isopropyl-β-D-thiogalactopyranoside (IPTG).
   3235..3256    +  protein_bind   CAP binding site: CAP binding activates transcription in the presence of cAMP. E. coli catabolite activator protein
   3271..3301    +  promoter       lac promoter: promoter for the E. coli lac operon
   3305..3327    +  protein_bind   lac operator (fragment): The lac repressor binds to the lac operator to inhibit transcription in E. coli. This inhibition can be relieved by adding lactose or isopropyl-β-D-thiogalactopyranoside (IPTG). lac repressor encoded by lacI
   3398..3519    -  polyA_signal   SV40 poly(A) signal: SV40 polyadenylation signal
   3514..3672    -  CDS            ble (fragment): BLE_KLEPN - Experimental evidence at protein level: Swiss-Prot protein existence level 1. Binding protein with a strong affinity to the bleomycin family of antibiotics. Binds to CL990; an antimitotic-antibiotic compound. From Klebsiella pneumoniae.
   3696..4487    -  CDS            neo: KKA2_KLEPN - Also known as kan, nptII. Experimental evidence at protein level: Swiss-Prot protein existence level 1. Resistance to kanamycin, neomycin, paromomycin, ribostamycin, butirosin and gentamicin B. From Klebsiella pneumoniae.
   4554..4883    -  promoter       SV40 promoter: SV40 enhancer and early promoter
   4897..5325    -  rep_origin     f1 ori (sequence partly withheld): f1 bacteriophage origin of replication; arrow indicates direction of (+) strand synthesis
   5346..5367    -  promoter       SV40 promoter (fragment): SV40 enhancer and early promoter
   5371..5595    -  polyA_signal   bGH poly(A) signal: bovine growth hormone polyadenylation signal
   5621..5639    +  promoter       SP6 promoter: promoter for bacteriophage SP6 RNA polymerase
   5648..5684    +  misc_feature   MCS (fragment): pBluescript multiple cloning site
   5809..251     -  CDS            TSC2 (across the origin): TSC2_HUMAN - Also known as TSC4. Experimental evidence at protein level: Swiss-Prot protein existence level 1. In complex with TSC1, this tumor suppressor inhibits the nutrient-mediated or growth factor-stimulated phosphorylation of S6K1 and EIF4EBP1 by negatively regulating mTORC1 signaling (PubMed:12271141, PubMed:28215400). Acts as a GTPase-activating protein (GAP) for the small GTPase RHEB, a direct activator of the protein kinase activity of mTORC1 (PubMed:15340059). May also play a role in microtubule-mediated protein transport (By similarity). Also stimulates the intrinsic GTPase activi
>Addgene plasmid #14129 | pcDNA3 Flag TSC2 | addgene full sequence | sequence record 448145 | Addgene NGS Result
ACCGCCTTCCAGAGTGCTTCCACTGCGTGCTCTTCAAATTTCTTGGTTTTTGCGACTTCACAAATCTGCC
CTATCATCCGGATGCGATTGTTGAGGCCACATTCCATGCTCAGTTCTCTCAGTATTTCCGCGGTGATGAT
AAACTCCGTCTGTTTACCCTCTGCAGACCTGGGATTTGGCCTCGGTGTTCCCAGTCCCAACAGAATCTTA
AACTTCTCCTTCAAGCCTGAATCTTTGCTTGTTGGTTTGGCTGGATCCCTTGCTTTATCGTCATCGTCTT
TGTAGTCCATGGTGGCTAAGCTTGGGTCTCCCTATAGTGAGTCGTATTAATTTCGATAAGCCAGTAAGCA
GTGGGTTCTCTAGTTAGCCAGAGAGCTCTGCTTATATAGACCTCCCACCGTACACGCCTACCGCCCATTT
GCGTCAATGGGGCGGAGTTGTTACGACATTTTGGAAAGTCCCGTTGATTTTGGTGCCAAAACAAACTCCC
ATTGACGTCAATGGGGTGGAGACTTGGAAATCCCCGTGAGTCAAACCGCTATCCACGCCCATTGATGTAC
TGCCAAAACCGCATCACCATGGTAATAGCGATGACTAATACGTAGATGTACTGCCAAGTAGGAAAGTCCC
ATAAGGTCATGTACTGGGCATAATGCCAGGCGGGCCATTTACCGTCATTGACGTCAATAGGGGGCGTACT
TGGCATATGATACACTTGATGTACTGCCAAGTGGGCAGTTTACCGTAAATACTCCACCCATTGACGTCAA
TGGAAAGTCCCTATTGGCGTTACTATGGGAACATACGTCATTATTGACGTCAATGGGCGGGGGTCGTTGG
GCGGTCAGCCAGGCGGGCCATTTACCGTAAGTTATGTAACGCGGAACTCCATATATGGGCTATGAACTAA
TGACCCCGTAATTGATTACTATTAATAACTAGTCAATAATCAATGTCAACGCGTATATCTGGCCCGTACA
TCGCGAAGCAGCGCAAAACGCCTAACCCTAAGCAGATTCTTCATGCAATTGTCGGTCAAGCCTTGCCTTG
TTGTAGCTTAAATTTTGCTCGCGCACTACTCAGCGACCTCCAACACACAAGCAGGGAGCAGATACTGGCT
TAACTATGCGGCATCAGAGCAGATTGTACTGAGAGTGCACCATAGGGGATCGGGAGATCTCCCGATCCGT
CGACGTCAGGTGGCACTTTTCGGGGAAATGTGCGCGGAACCCCTATTTGTTTATTTTTCTAAATACATTC
AAATATGTATCCGCTCATGAGACAATAACCCTGATAAATGCTTCAATAATATTGAAAAAGGAAGAGTATG
AGTATTCAACATTTCCGTGTCGCCCTTATTCCCTTTTTTGCGGCATTTTGCCTTCCTGTTTTTGCTCACC
CAGAAACGCTGGTGAAAGTAAAAGATGCTGAAGATCAGTTGGGTGCACGAGTGGGTTACATCGAACTGGA
TCTCAACAGCGGTAAGATCCTTGAGAGTTTTCGCCCCGAAGAACGTTTTCCAATGATGAGCACTTTTAAA
GTTCTGCTATGTGGCGCGGTATTATCCCGTATTGACGCCGGGCAAGAGCAACTCGGTCGCCGCATACACT
ATTCTCAGAATGACTTGGTTGAGTACTCACCAGTCACAGAAAAGCATCTTACGGATGGCATGACAGTAAG
AGAATTATGCAGTGCTGCCATAACCATGAGTGATAACACTGCGGCCAACTTACTTCTGACAACGATCGGA
GGACCGAAGGAGCTAACCGCTTTTTTGCACAACATGGGGGATCATGTAACTCGCCTTGATCGTTGGGAAC
CGGAGCTGAATGAAGCCATACCAAACGACGAGCGTGACACCACGATGCCTGTAGCAATGGCAACAACGTT
GCGCAAACTATTAACTGGCGAACTACTTACTCTAGCTTCCCGGCAACAATTAATAGACTGGATGGAGGCG
GATAAAGTTGCAGGACCACTTCTGCGCTCGGCCCTTCCGGCTGGCTGGTTTATTGCTGATAAATCTGGAG
CCGGTGAGCGTGGGTCTCGCGGTATCATTGCAGCACTGGGGCCAGATGGTAAGCCCTCCCGTATCGTAGT
TATCTACACGACGGGGAGTCAGGCAACTATGGATGAACGAAATAGACAGATCGCTGAGATAGGTGCCTCA
CTGATTAAGCATTGGTAACTGTCAGACCAAGTTTACTCATATATACTTTAGATTGATTTAAAACTTCATT
TTTAATTTAAAAGGATCTAGGTGAAGATCCTTTTTGATAATCTCATGACCAAAATCCCTTAACGTGAGTT
TTCGTTCCACTGAGCGTCAGACCCCGTAGAAAAGATCAAAGGATCTTCTTGAGATCCTTTTTTTCTGCGC
GTAATCTGCTGCTTGCAAACAAAAAAACCACCGCTACCAGCGGTGGTTTGTTTGCCGGATCAAGAGCTAC
CAACTCTTTTTCCGAAGGTAACTGGCTTCAGCAGAGCGCAGATACCAAATACTGTTCTTCTAGTGTAGCC
GTAGTTAGGCCACCACTTCAAGAACTCTGTAGCACCGCCTACATACCTCGCTCTGCTAATCCTGTTACCA
GTGGCTGCTGCCAGTGGCGATAAGTCGTGTCTTACCGGGTTGGACTCAAGACGATAGTTACCGGATAAGG
CGCAGCGGTCGGGCTGAACGGGGGGTTCGTGCACACAGCCCAGCTTGGAGCGAACGACCTACACCGAACT
GAGATACCTACAGCGTGAGCTATGAGAAAGCGCCACGCTTCCCGAAGGGAGAAAGGCGGACAGGTATCCG
GTAAGCGGCAGGGTCGGAACAGGAGAGCGCACGAGGGAGCTTCCAGGGGGAAACGCCTGGTATCTTTATA
GTCCTGTCGGGTTTCGCCACCTCTGACTTGAGCGTCGATTTTTGTGATGCTCGTCAGGGGGGCGGAGCCT
ATGGAAAAACGCCAGCAACGCGGCCTTTTTACGGTTCCTGGCCTTTTGCTGGCCTTTTGCTCACATGTTC
TTTCCTGCGTTATCCCCTGATTCTGTGGATAACCGTATTACCGCCTTTGAGTGAGCTGATACCGCTCGCC
GCAGCCGAACGACCGAGCGCAGCGAGTCAGTGAGCGAGGAAGCGGAAGAGCGCCCAATACGCAAACCGCC
TCTCCCCGCGCGTTGGCCGATTCATTAATGCAGCTGGCACGACAGGTTTCCCGACTGGAAAGCGGGCAGT
GAGCGCAACGCAATTAATGTGAGTTAGCTCACTCATTAGGCACCCCAGGCTTTACACTTTATGCTTCCGG
CTCGTATGTTGTGTGGAATTGTGAGCGGATAACAATTTCACACAGGAAACAGCTATGACCATGATTACGC
CAAGCTCTAGCTAGAGGTCGACGGTATACAGACATGATAAGATACATTGATGAGTTTGGACAAACCACAA
CTAGAATGCAGTGAAAAAAATGCTTTATTTGTGAAATTTGTGATGCTATTGCTTTATTTGTAACCATTAT
AAGCTGCAATAAACAAGTTGGGGTGGGCGAAGAACTCCAGCATGAGATCCCCGCGCTGGAGGATCATCCA
GCCGGCGTCCCGGAAAACGATTCCGAAGCCCAACCTTTCATAGAAGGCGGCGGTGGAATCGAAATCTCGT
GATGGCAGGTTGGGCGTCGCTTGGTCGGTCATTTCGAACCCCAGAGTCCCGCTCAGAAGAACTCGTCAAG
AAGGCGATAGAAGGCGATGCGCTGCGAATCGGGAGCGGCGATACCGTAAAGCACGAGGAAGCGGTCAGCC
CATTCGCCGCCAAGCTCTTCAGCAATATCACGGGTAGCCAACGCTATGTCCTGATAGCGGTCCGCCACAC
CCAGCCGGCCACAGTCGATGAATCCAGAAAAGCGGCCATTTTCCACCATGATATTCGGCAAGCAGGCATC
GCCATGGGTCACGACGAGATCCTCGCCGTCGGGCATGCGCGCCTTGAGCCTGGCGAACAGTTCGGCTGGC
GCGAGCCCCTGATGCTCTTCGTCCAGATCATCCTGATCGACAAGACCGGCTTCCATCCGAGTACGTGCTC
GCTCGATGCGATGTTTCGCTTGGTGGTCGAATGGGCAGGTAGCCGGATCAAGCGTATGCAGCCGCCGCAT
TGCATCAGCCATGATGGATACTTTCTCGGCAGGAGCAAGGTGAGATGACAGGAGATCCTGCCCCGGCACT
TCGCCCAATAGCAGCCAGTCCCTTCCCGCTTCAGTGACAACGTCGAGCACAGCTGCGCAAGGAACGCCCG
TCGTGGCCAGCCACGATAGCCGCGCTGCCTCGTCCTGCAGTTCATTCAGGGCACCGGACAGGTCGGTCTT
GACAAAAAGAACCGGGCGCCCCTGCGCTGACAGCCGGAACACGGCGGCATCAGAGCAGCCGATTGTCTGT
TGTGCCCAGTCATAGCCGAATAGCCTCTCCACCCAAGCGGCCGGAGAACCTGCGTGCAATCCATCTTGTT
CAATCATGCGAAACGATCCTCATCCTGTCTCTTGATCAGATCCGAAAATGGATATACAAGCTCCCGGGAG
CTTTTTGCAAAAGCCTAGGCCTCCAAAAAAGCCTCCTCACTACTTCTGGAATAGCTCAGAGGCAGAGGCG
GCCTCGGCCTCTGCATAAATAAAAAAAATTAGTCAGCCATGGGGCGGAGAATGGGCGGAACTGGGCGGAG
TTAGGGGCGGGATGGGCGGAGTTAGGGGCGGGACTATGGTTGCTGACTAATTGAGATGCATGCTTTGCAT
ACTTCTGCCTGCTGGGGAGCCTGGGGACTTTCCACACCTGGTTGCTGACTAATTGAGATGCATGCTTTGC
ATACTTCTGCCTGCTGGGGAGCCTGGGGACTTTCCACACCCTAACTGACACACATTCCACAGAATTAATT
CGCGTTAAATTTTTGTTAAATCAGCTCATTTTTTAACCAATAGGCCGAAATCGGCAAAATCCCTTATAAA
TCAAAAGAATAGACCGAGATAGGGT
[37 nt withheld, positions 4996-5032]
AAAGAACGTGGACTCCAACGTCAAAGG
[49 nt withheld, positions 5060-5108]
T
[91 nt withheld, positions 5110-5200]
G
[124 nt withheld, positions 5202-5325]
GGGGATACCCCCTAGAGCCCCAGCTGGTTCTTTCCGCCTCAGAAGCCATAGAGCCCACCGCATCCCCAGC
ATGCCTGCTATTGTCTTCCCAATCCTCCCCCTTGCTGTCCTGCCCCACCCCACCCCCCAGAATAGAATGA
CACCTACTCAGACAATGCGATGCAATTTCCTCATTTTATTAGGAAAGGACAGTGGGAGTGGCACCTTCCA
GGGTCAAGGAAGGCACGGGGGAGGGGCAAACAACAGATGGCTGGCAACTAGAAGGCACAGTCGAGGCTGA
TCAGCGAGCTCTAGCATTTAGGTGACACTATAGAATAGGGCCCTCTAGAACTAGTGGATCCCCCGGGCTG
CAGGAATTCCTTTTTTTTTTTTTTTTTTTTTTTTTTGTGCCTCTATGTCTGTGCACTGGGGTCAGGACTT
TATTTATTTCACTGACAGGCAATACCGTCCAAGGCCAGTGCAGGAGGGAGGGCCCCGGCCTCACACAAAC
TCGGTGAAGTCCTCCACCGAGGAGATGAGGCGCTTCCGCTGGCCCACCTCATAGCCAGGTGTGGGCTCGG
CTGGAGTCTGTGCAGGGGCTTTGCTATGGGACGGAGGGTGCACCAGAGGTAGGCTGGGGTTGGAGTAGGC
GGCTTCCTCGCAGATCCGCTGGCGGAGCCGCTTGATGTGGCGGAGCCGGGCAATCCACTTGGAGGGGTAG
ATATCGGTGGGGTTGGAGCGGCTATGATGCACCTGTGAGGCCATATTTGCGTGCAGGGCCATCTGGCGGG
CCACGAAGGGCAGGTTGCGGTCAGACACGATCTTGGCCACGCTGGTGTCCACAAGGCCCTCCATGTCTTT
CCTGCACTGCAGGGACACCAGGTTGCACTCGTAGTCCAGCGGGGTGACGATCACGTGGACAAAGTTGAAC
TGGCCCTTGATGGTGCCAAGCTTGAAGTCCTCACCGGAGTCATTGTAGACAATGGACACAAAGTCGTTGC
CCAGGTGGCGCTTCTTGTCGCAGCGGTGCTTGTCCACGTCCTTGGTGGGCATCAGGGTGGCGATGTGGAA
GACGGCTTGCATGATGTCATCGTGCCAGCAGTAGGTGAACTGGCCGTCCTCACCACACACGTCCAGGCCT
CCCAGGTACACCTTGTCCGGCTGGCAGTCCTTCAGCTCGATGAGCCGGCCCAGGCCCGTCAGGAACTCCG
TGTACCTGTAGGAGCCATGCTCATTGGACAGGATGGCGAGCTCGCTGTTGCTCTGGCCTTCTCCAACATA
CAGGACGGCGATCTTGTGGGTGTCGTATGATGGGATCTGGTCGAGGAGCTGCACCGACCGCTCAAAGGAC
TGTGACTCATTGGGCAGCAGGATTGGCTTGTTTGACTCGTCGCCAAAGAAGGGGGAATGGTAGAGCTGCA
GGAACACGAAACTGGGGTTGATGCCTGGCACTTTCTCTGCATTGGAGGCTGTGGCTCTGCTCTTTAAGGC
GTCCCTCTCTACTCTCTTGCCCCTGCGTGATGGGGCCGAGTCGGAGATGGTGTAACCTCGGGGCCGGAGG
CCACTGGGCGAGCGGGGGGAGCTGGAAGGCAAGGGACCCTCGGGCTGGCCCCGACTGTCTTCGCCCGAGG
CCGACCAGGCAGCACTTTCCCCGTCCAGGGTCCCTGACTGTGACCGGGCCTTAACCTCAGGGCTCAGCCG
GCCCACGTCGGCCTTGTCCCCAGGGTCCCCGAGGATGTCCTGCAGAGTCTGCAGCTCGGGAGAGGAGCTG
GACTTGCTCAGGGGCTGCGAGGGCTGGAAGGAGAGGTCCACAGAGGGCCGGCCACCCTCCGAGGAGACGA
CTCGCTCGATGGGGATGCCCCTGCCAACCAGCTCCTCCGCGTGGAGCGACTTCTCCTCCTGGCTGGAGAC
TGAGGACGACCTGCTGTAGGCATCCGTGCGCCTGTCCATGCCTAGCGCTGCCTCAACGTCCTCCAACCCT
GGGGGCTCCACCAGCACAGGAACCTCGCCCGGACTTCCCTCCTCCATGACCACGGCGGAGTCTGTGTTGG
AGCGAGGCAGAGGAGGGGGTTTGGCCGTGCTGGCTGCCGGCACCGACAGTGACTTGTACAGGGCTGTGTC
CCGGTGCTCCTTGAAGCGCTCAGCCGCCATGAGGGCGTTAGACAGCTCCTGCAGGGGCATGTTGTTGATG
TCCGAGGAGAAAGGGCTGAGCGGGTTCTCCAGGCTCATCAGCCAGCTGGTGTTCCCTGTGGGCCTCCGGA
CCAGGATCTCCGCCCAGCCCTGGGTCAGCAGGGGCACATAGGCCGCCAGGTTCGTCTTCTCCTGCACAGG
AACCCGGGTGCCAGCTGAGGCCTTCTCAGGTTTCGCGGCTGGTGCAGTCCGTGGTCCTGGAGAAGTGGCA
CTGCCCAGGAACTGGGAGGCCGGCACGTCCAGGGCGCCAACTCGAAGACCATGGCCCCCCGACATGGAAC
GGACCCGATCCCGGGCCCCACGGGACACCTGCTGCCCAGCCTGGGACTCCAGCTTGGCCGGCGCCTCCTT
GGTCTGTCTTACATGCACCCCGGGGCTGGAGCTCGACTCCGGGCCGGACTGCAGCTCCCCCGAGTCCAGG
CCTAGTAACGACCGGGTCCCGGTTCCCACGCTTGTCGTCACAGTGACAAGCTTGTTCCCAACCAGCCAGG
TTTTGGTCCTGCCACCCGCTAGGAGGAACTCGCCCACAGGAGACCTCTTCGGGACAGCCGTGAAGTTGGA
GAAGACGTATCGAGCCATCATGTCCAGACAGGTTTCCGTGAGCTCCAGGTGGAGGTTTTTCAGGCTATCG
TCAGCCTGGGCCACGGAGTTCTCATCTGCAGACCCCAAGCTGGCACTGGTGAGGGACGTCTGTATCCTGC
TGCGGACCACATGTTCAGACACACTGATGCTGCGGCACCGGAAGGCCTCGGCTGCAGAGCTCTCCTTGAA
TTCTTTCACGGGTGGAGAGTTATTCAAGCCTTGTTTGGGGGGTCTGGCTATCCTCAGACTCTTGGGTCTC
TCGTTGAGACTAGTACTCCGGGCCCTGAAGCTGTCCTTCTCGGGGGTGTCATCAAAAGACAAGAGGACAT
TGGACCGCAGGCCCTTAGTGATGAAAGGGACAAAATCCTTCCGGAAGGGCAGGCGGCACCTGATGAACCA
CATGGCTATGACGTGATGGGCCAGACACACGATGTACTGATTAAACTTGGAGGGGTTGGTGTACGGCAGG
GAGATGGCGAACACACTGGCATACTGCTCCGCGGCAAAGTTCCTGTAGAGGTGCGGCAGCCTGGCCAGAG
TGGACAGGAACTCCAGCAGTGGGACGGCCATGCTGGCTGTGGCTGAGATGTGCGTGAGCTTCACCACCAG
AACAGGCAGCGCCTTGATGATGATGTCAGGCATCTCCACGCTGCAGATGGACAAGGCCACGACGCACTGG
CTGGCACAGCGGTGGATGAGGCCCTGCTCCAGGCAGTAGACCATCTCGCGCTGTTTGGTTTTGTCCAGGT
AGTTATGGTAAGAGATTAATGCTGTCAGCACTGGAACCACGGCCAGGTGCAAGTCAGTTCTGGAGAAGCC
TTCTGGGGCGCCTCGGAGCCGCTCCAGTGTCTTTGGGCCTGAAAGCATGGAGCAGAGAGCAGAGCACAGC
TGGTCCACACTGCAAGGGGAAGTAAAGATGAGCACTTTATAGCGCAGGGACTCAGGCAGCCTGCCCAGAA
CCAGCTTCAGCACCTTCCAGTCAGACTCCTGCTTCAAGCACTGCAGCAGGACGCGGAAGAGCAGGGAGTA
GGGCACGGACCCCAGCCGCACGGCGGGGCCTGCAGGCGCCGGGCCAGGAGGCCCTGTGGGAGGAGAAAGG
GGGCCGCTGGTCTTCTTCTCAGAGCCTCTCTCTGGCTCCATGTAGTCGCAGACGCAGTAGGGGCTGAACC
GCACGACTCCATCCTTGTTGGGCAGGCCCAGGCGGTGCAGTGAGTCGGCCCGCAGCAGCAACAGGAAGTC
AAAGGCCTGCAGCCGGATGCTGCTCGCGATTGGCAGGGTGTAGCTGTGCTTGTAGTGGAGCTGAATGTGG
CTGACCAGCATCTCATACACACGCGTGGCGTGGCTTGCAGGCAGGGTGTACAGCTTGGTCTGAAGGATGA
CCAGAAGCCCCAGGACGGCTGTCTTCACATCCTCCAAGGAGGCCGAGTATGCGGCCACATCCCTTTCTTC
CAGCTCCGGGGGTGGGGAGAGGGAGCGGGCCATCACCTTCTCGATGATGTCCAGCAGGCTGTTGAAGTGG
TGTGTGTGGCAGCCCTCTGCCAGGTCCACCAGCAACTGGGTGGCCAGCTTTCGGACCTGGTGGTCTTTAT
CCTCGGGGATGTGGGAGAGCTGCGAGATGACCACTGAGTTAATCAGCTCCTCCTCATAGAACTGCCTGTT
GATGAGCAGCACAAAGGACAGCACGTCCAGCACCTTGATGCGCACGGCGCCTCGGGACTCGCTCCTGAAG
AATCTCTCCATCAGCGCCTGCAGGTTCTGAATCCAGCCGTCCTTGGCCGGGTGGATGGACTGCGCTCTAT
AGGAGATCAGGTTCAGGAGGGAGGACTCAGGCCTCTGGTCCGCACATCTCTCCACCAGTTCAAAGTATCT
CTCCTGAGACCCGTGGAACTCGTTCTGGTCACACAGCTCCTCCACCGTGGTCAACAGGTCATGGACGATG
GTCCTGAGCTCCGGGCTGTCCAAGGTCTGGAGCTGCTGAAGGAGCCGTTCGATGATGTTCAGCAGAATGT
CCCACGCCACCACCTGGAGCTCCTTCCTATACTTCTTGATGAGCCTGGTGATGGACAGGACGATCTCATA
GGACACCACCTCGTTCGGACATGCCATGGCCTGGTAAAATGATGGCAACACAGATGTCGGCGAGTTCCTG
AGAGAATAGAGCCGGTGGGCTCCCCAGAGAGCCATGCCCACAAAAAACACGGCTCCTCTCAGCAGGGGCG
CGTCCTCCATGTAGGCTCTGTCCTCCATGAGGTGGCACATGTTGTAGATGGCGCTGTGGCCCAGGTGGGT
GCCAAGGAGGTTCCGCATCAGCTTCCAGCAAGGCTCGCAGAGCTCCTTGACGTTGATGGTGCGACAGAGG
GTAACGATGAACAGCGGGAGGCTCTCAGCCGGCAGGCAGTTGTAGCAGACCACGGCGTCCAGCACCTGCA
GGGAGACCTCTATGTCCACAGAGGACGCGGTCCGGACGCACAGCAGACAGATCATCTGAACCATCCTTGC
GATGTACTCGTCGAGGTAACAGCTATTGAATTTGACCAAGTTCACCAGCACCAGAAGGAATTCCGAGGAC
AAGCCAACATCCATCCACTGCAGGACAAAGTCAGCCAGCTCTTCCTCCAAGTAGGTGATGTGTCTCCCAT
TGTCTGTGAGGGCCTTGAAAACCTCCAGCCTTTCGTGAAGGTCTTCGTTGGAAGGGTAATCCTTGATGAC
CTTAAAGAAGAGGGCTCTGAGGACCCCCAAACGCTCGCCCTGCCCCTGCACGATGGCCTTCAGCAGAGCC
AGCACCGCGTGCCGGGCCTCCAGCGGCCGCTCCGGCTGCAACAGATCCGCG
