Features (pLannotate 1.2.2; 23 found; start..end, strand, type, name):
    234..822     -  rep_origin     ori: high-copy-number ColE1/pMB1/pBR322/pUC origin of replication
    993..1853    -  CDS            AmpR: β-lactamase; bla; confers resistance to ampicillin, carbenicillin, and related antibiotics
   1854..1958    -  promoter       AmpR promoter: bla
   2017..2069    -  misc_feature   bom (fragment): basis of mobility region from pBR322
   2224..2603    +  enhancer       CMV enhancer: human cytomegalovirus immediate early enhancer
   2604..2807    +  promoter       CMV promoter: human cytomegalovirus (CMV) immediate early promoter
   2803..2836    +  LTR            5' LTR (truncated) (fragment): truncated 5' long terminal repeat (LTR) from HIV-1
   2852..2870    +  promoter       T7 promoter: promoter for bacteriophage T7 RNA polymerase
   2893..2917    +  CDS            3xFLAG (fragment): three tandem FLAG® epitope tags
   2930..8278    +  CDS            TSC2: TSC2_HUMAN - Also known as TSC4. Experimental evidence at protein level: Swiss-Prot protein existence level 1. In complex with TSC1, this tumor suppressor inhibits the nutrient-mediated or growth factor-stimulated phosphorylation of S6K1 and EIF4EBP1 by negatively regulating mTORC1 signaling (PubMed:12271141, PubMed:28215400). Acts as a GTPase-activating protein (GAP) for the small GTPase RHEB, a direct activator of the protein kinase activity of mTORC1 (PubMed:15340059). May also play a role in microtubule-mediated protein transport (By similarity). Also stimulates the intrinsic GTPase activi
   8404..8440    -  misc_feature   MCS (fragment): pBluescript multiple cloning site
   8449..8467    -  promoter       SP6 promoter: promoter for bacteriophage SP6 RNA polymerase
   8493..8717    +  polyA_signal   bGH poly(A) signal: bovine growth hormone polyadenylation signal
   8721..8742    +  promoter       SV40 promoter (fragment): SV40 enhancer and early promoter
   8763..9191    +  rep_origin     f1 ori (sequence partly withheld): f1 bacteriophage origin of replication; arrow indicates direction of (+) strand synthesis
   9205..9534    +  promoter       SV40 promoter: SV40 enhancer and early promoter
   9601..10392   +  CDS            neo: KKA2_KLEPN - Also known as kan, nptII. Experimental evidence at protein level: Swiss-Prot protein existence level 1. Resistance to kanamycin, neomycin, paromomycin, ribostamycin, butirosin and gentamicin B. From Klebsiella pneumoniae.
  10416..10574   +  CDS            ble (fragment): BLE_KLEPN - Experimental evidence at protein level: Swiss-Prot protein existence level 1. Binding protein with a strong affinity to the bleomycin family of antibiotics. Binds to CL990; an antimitotic-antibiotic compound. From Klebsiella pneumoniae.
  10569..10690   +  polyA_signal   SV40 poly(A) signal: SV40 polyadenylation signal
  10761..10783   -  protein_bind   lac operator (fragment): The lac repressor binds to the lac operator to inhibit transcription in E. coli. This inhibition can be relieved by adding lactose or isopropyl-β-D-thiogalactopyranoside (IPTG). lac repressor encoded by lacI
  10787..10817   -  promoter       lac promoter: promoter for the E. coli lac operon
  10832..10853   -  protein_bind   CAP binding site: CAP binding activates transcription in the presence of cAMP. E. coli catabolite activator protein
  10866..51      -  CDS            lacI (fragment) (across the origin): lac repressor; lacI; The lac repressor binds to the lac operator to inhibit transcription in E. coli. This inhibition can be relieved by adding lactose or isopropyl-β-D-thiogalactopyranoside (IPTG).
>Addgene plasmid #14129 | pcDNA3 Flag TSC2 Sequencing Result | analyzer sequence | sequence record 168524
CATTAATGAATCGGCCAACGCGCGGGGAGAGGCGGTTTGCGTATTGGGCGCTCTTCCGCTTCCTCGCTCA
CTGACTCGCTGCGCTCGGTCGTTCGGCTGCGGCGAGCGGTATCAGCTCACTCAAAGGCGGTAATACGGTT
ATCCACAGAATCAGGGGATAACGCAGGAAAGAACATGTGAGCAAAAGGCCAGCAAAAGGCCAGGAACCGT
AAAAAGGCCGCGTTGCTGGCGTTTTTCCATAGGCTCCGCCCCCCTGACGAGCATCACAAAAATCGACGCT
CAAGTCAGAGGTGGCGAAACCCGACAGGACTATAAAGATACCAGGCGTTTCCCCCTGGAAGCTCCCTCGT
GCGCTCTCCTGTTCCGACCCTGCCGCTTACCGGATACCTGTCCGCCTTTCTCCCTTCGGGAAGCGTGGCG
CTTTCTCATAGCTCACGCTGTAGGTATCTCAGTTCGGTGTAGGTCGTTCGCTCCAAGCTGGGCTGTGTGC
ACGAACCCCCCGTTCAGCCCGACCGCTGCGCCTTATCCGGTAACTATCGTCTTGAGTCCAACCCGGTAAG
ACACGACTTATCGCCACTGGCAGCAGCCACTGGTAACAGGATTAGCAGAGCGAGGTATGTAGGCGGTGCT
ACAGAGTTCTTGAAGTGGTGGCCTAACTACGGCTACACTAGAAGAACAGTATTTGGTATCTGCGCTCTGC
TGAAGCCAGTTACCTTCGGAAAAAGAGTTGGTAGCTCTTGATCCGGCAAACAAACCACCGCTGGTAGCGG
TGGTTTTTTTGTTTGCAAGCAGCAGATTACGCGCAGAAAAAAAGGATCTCAAGAAGATCCTTTGATCTTT
TCTACGGGGTCTGACGCTCAGTGGAACGAAAACTCACGTTAAGGGATTTTGGTCATGAGATTATCAAAAA
GGATCTTCACCTAGATCCTTTTAAATTAAAAATGAAGTTTTAAATCAATCTAAAGTATATATGAGTAAAC
TTGGTCTGACAGTTACCAATGCTTAATCAGTGAGGCACCTATCTCAGCGATCTGTCTATTTCGTTCATCC
ATAGTTGCCTGACTCCCCGTCGTGTAGATAACTACGATACGGGAGGGCTTACCATCTGGCCCCAGTGCTG
CAATGATACCGCGAGACCCACGCTCACCGGCTCCAGATTTATCAGCAATAAACCAGCCAGCCGGAAGGGC
CGAGCGCAGAAGTGGTCCTGCAACTTTATCCGCCTCCATCCAGTCTATTAATTGTTGCCGGGAAGCTAGA
GTAAGTAGTTCGCCAGTTAATAGTTTGCGCAACGTTGTTGCCATTGCTACAGGCATCGTGGTGTCACGCT
CGTCGTTTGGTATGGCTTCATTCAGCTCCGGTTCCCAACGATCAAGGCGAGTTACATGATCCCCCATGTT
GTGCAAAAAAGCGGTTAGCTCCTTCGGTCCTCCGATCGTTGTCAGAAGTAAGTTGGCCGCAGTGTTATCA
CTCATGGTTATGGCAGCACTGCATAATTCTCTTACTGTCATGCCATCCGTAAGATGCTTTTCTGTGACTG
GTGAGTACTCAACCAAGTCATTCTGAGAATAGTGTATGCGGCGACCGAGTTGCTCTTGCCCGGCGTCAAT
ACGGGATAATACCGCGCCACATAGCAGAACTTTAAAAGTGCTCATCATTGGAAAACGTTCTTCGGGGCGA
AAACTCTCAAGGATCTTACCGCTGTTGAGATCCAGTTCGATGTAACCCACTCGTGCACCCAACTGATCTT
CAGCATCTTTTACTTTCACCAGCGTTTCTGGGTGAGCAAAAACAGGAAGGCAAAATGCCGCAAAAAAGGG
AATAAGGGCGACACGGAAATGTTGAATACTCATACTCTTCCTTTTTCAATATTATTGAAGCATTTATCAG
GGTTATTGTCTCATGAGCGGATACATATTTGAATGTATTTAGAAAAATAAACAAATAGGGGTTCCGCGCA
CATTTCCCCGAAAAGTGCCACCTGACGTCGACGGATCGGGAGATCTCCCGATCCCCTATGGTGCACTCTC
AGTACAATCTGCTCTGATGCCGCATAGTTAAGCCAGTATCTGCTCCCTGCTTGTGTGTTGGAGGTCGCTG
AGTAGTGCGCGAGCAAAATTTAAGCTACAACAAGGCAAGGCTTGACCGACAATTGCATGAAGAATCTGCT
TAGGGTTAGGCGTTTTGCGCTGCTTCGCGATGTACGGGCCAGATATACGCGTTGACATTGATTATTGACT
AGTTATTAATAGTAATCAATTACGGGGTCATTAGTTCATAGCCCATATATGGAGTTCCGCGTTACATAAC
TTACGGTAAATGGCCCGCCTGGCTGACCGCCCAACGACCCCCGCCCATTGACGTCAATAATGACGTATGT
TCCCATAGTAACGCCAATAGGGACTTTCCATTGACGTCAATGGGTGGAGTATTTACGGTAAACTGCCCAC
TTGGCAGTACATCAAGTGTATCATATGCCAAGTACGCCCCCTATTGACGTCAATGACGGTAAATGGCCCG
CCTGGCATTATGCCCAGTACATGACCTTATGGGACTTTCCTACTTGGCAGTACATCTACGTATTAGTCAT
CGCTATTACCATGGTGATGCGGTTTTGGCAGTACATCAATGGGCGTGGATAGCGGTTTGACTCACGGGGA
TTTCCAAGTCTCCACCCCATTGACGTCAATGGGAGTTTGTTTTGGCACCAAAATCAACGGGACTTTCCAA
AATGTCGTAACAACTCCGCCCCATTGACGCAAATGGGCGGTAGGCGTGTACGGTGGGAGGTCTATATAAG
CAGAGCTCTCTGGCTAACTAGAGAACCCACTGCTTACTGGCTTATCGAAATTAATACGACTCACTATAGG
GAGACCCAAGCTTAGCCACCATGGACTACAAAGACGATGACGATAAAGCAAGGGATCCAGCCAAACCAAC
AAGCAAAGATTCAGGCTTGAAGGAGAAGTTTAAGATTCTGTTGGGACTGGGAACACCGAGGCCAAATCCC
AGGTCTGCAGAGGGTAAACAGACGGAGTTTATCATCACCGCGGAAATACTGAGAGAACTGAGCATGGAAT
GTGGCCTCAACAATCGCATCCGGATGATAGGGCAGATTTGTGAAGTCGCAAAAACCAAGAAATTTGAAGA
GCACGCAGTGGAAGCACTCTGGAAGGCGGTCGCGGATCTGTTGCAGCCGGAGCGGCCGCTGGAGGCCCGG
CACGCGGTGCTGGCTCTGCTGAAGGCCATCGTGCAGGGGCAGGGCGAGCGTTTGGGGGTCCTCAGAGCCC
TCTTCTTTAAGGTCATCAAGGATTACCCTTCCAACGAAGACCTTCACGAAAGGCTGGAGGTTTTCAAGGC
CCTCACAGACAATGGGAGACACATCACCTACTTGGAGGAAGAGCTGGCTGACTTTGTCCTGCAGTGGATG
GATGTTGGCTTGTCCTCGGAATTCCTTCTGGTGCTGGTGAACTTGGTCAAATTCAATAGCTGTTACCTCG
ACGAGTACATCGCAAGGATGGTTCAGATGATCTGTCTGCTGTGCGTCCGGACCGCGTCCTCTGTGGACAT
AGAGGTCTCCCTGCAGGTGCTGGACGCCGTGGTCTGCTACAACTGCCTGCCGGCTGAGAGCCTCCCGCTG
TTCATCGTTACCCTCTGTCGCACCATCAACGTCAAGGAGCTCTGCGAGCCTTGCTGGAAGCTGATGCGGA
ACCTCCTTGGCACCCACCTGGGCCACAGCGCCATCTACAACATGTGCCACCTCATGGAGGACAGAGCCTA
CATGGAGGACGCGCCCCTGCTGAGAGGAGCCGTGTTTTTTGTGGGCATGGCTCTCTGGGGAGCCCACCGG
CTCTATTCTCTCAGGAACTCGCCGACATCTGTGTTGCCATCATTTTACCAGGCCATGGCATGTCCGAACG
AGGTGGTGTCCTATGAGATCGTCCTGTCCATCACCAGGCTCATCAAGAAGTATAGGAAGGAGCTCCAGGT
GGTGGCGTGGGACATTCTGCTGAACATCATCGAACGGCTCCTTCAGCAGCTCCAGACCTTGGACAGCCCG
GAGCTCAGGACCATCGTCCATGACCTGTTGACCACGGTGGAGGAGCTGTGTGACCAGAACGAGTTCCACG
GGTCTCAGGAGAGATACTTTGAACTGGTGGAGAGATGTGCGGACCAGAGGCCTGAGTCCTCCCTCCTGAA
CCTGATCTCCTATAGAGCGCAGTCCATCCACCCGGCCAAGGACGGCTGGATTCAGAACCTGCAGGCGCTG
ATGGAGAGATTCTTCAGGAGCGAGTCCCGAGGCGCCGTGCGCATCAAGGTGCTGGACGTGCTGTCCTTTG
TGCTGCTCATCAACAGGCAGTTCTATGAGGAGGAGCTGATTAACTCAGTGGTCATCTCGCAGCTCTCCCA
CATCCCCGAGGATAAAGACCACCAGGTCCGAAAGCTGGCCACCCAGTTGCTGGTGGACCTGGCAGAGGGC
TGCCACACACACCACTTCAACAGCCTGCTGGACATCATCGAGAAGGTGATGGCCCGCTCCCTCTCCCCAC
CCCCGGAGCTGGAAGAAAGGGATGTGGCCGCATACTCGGCCTCCTTGGAGGATGTGAAGACAGCCGTCCT
GGGGCTTCTGGTCATCCTTCAGACCAAGCTGTACACCCTGCCTGCAAGCCACGCCACGCGTGTGTATGAG
ATGCTGGTCAGCCACATTCAGCTCCACTACAAGCACAGCTACACCCTGCCAATCGCGAGCAGCATCCGGC
TGCAGGCCTTTGACTTCCTGTTGCTGCTGCGGGCCGACTCACTGCACCGCCTGGGCCTGCCCAACAAGGA
TGGAGTCGTGCGGTTCAGCCCCTACTGCGTCTGCGACTACATGGAGCCAGAGAGAGGCTCTGAGAAGAAG
ACCAGCGGCCCCCTTTCTCCTCCCACAGGGCCTCCTGGCCCGGCGCCTGCAGGCCCCGCCGTGCGGCTGG
GGTCCGTGCCCTACTCCCTGCTCTTCCGCGTCCTGCTGCAGTGCTTGAAGCAGGAGTCTGACTGGAAGGT
GCTGAAGCTGGTTCTGGGCAGGCTGCCTGAGTCCCTGCGCTATAAAGTGCTCATCTTTACTTCCCCTTGC
AGTGTGGACCAGCTGTGCTCTGCTCTCTGCTCCATGCTTTCAGGCCCAAAGACACTGGAGCGGCTCCGAG
GCGCCCCAGAAGGCTTCTCCAGAACTGACTTGCACCTGGCCGTGGTTCCAGTGCTGACAGCATTAATCTC
TTACCATAACTACCTGGACAAAACCAAACAGCGCGAGATGGTCTACTGCCTGGAGCAGGGCCTCATCCAC
CGCTGTGCCAGCCAGTGCGTCGTGGCCTTGTCCATCTGCAGCGTGGAGATGCCTGACATCATCATCAAGG
CGCTGCCTGTTCTGGTGGTGAAGCTCACGCACATCTCAGCCACAGCCAGCATGGCCGTCCCACTGCTGGA
GTTCCTGTCCACTCTGGCCAGGCTGCCGCACCTCTACAGGAACTTTGCCGCGGAGCAGTATGCCAGTGTG
TTCGCCATCTCCCTGCCGTACACCAACCCCTCCAAGTTTAATCAGTACATCGTGTGTCTGGCCCATCACG
TCATAGCCATGTGGTTCATCAGGTGCCGCCTGCCCTTCCGGAAGGATTTTGTCCCTTTCATCACTAAGGG
CCTGCGGTCCAATGTCCTCTTGTCTTTTGATGACACCCCCGAGAAGGACAGCTTCAGGGCCCGGAGTACT
AGTCTCAACGAGAGACCCAAGAGTCTGAGGATAGCCAGACCCCCCAAACAAGGCTTGAATAACTCTCCAC
CCGTGAAAGAATTCAAGGAGAGCTCTGCAGCCGAGGCCTTCCGGTGCCGCAGCATCAGTGTGTCTGAACA
TGTGGTCCGCAGCAGGATACAGACGTCCCTCACCAGTGCCAGCTTGGGGTCTGCAGATGAGAACTCCGTG
GCCCAGGCTGACGATAGCCTGAAAAACCTCCACCTGGAGCTCACGGAAACCTGTCTGGACATGATGGCTC
GATACGTCTTCTCCAACTTCACGGCTGTCCCGAAGAGGTCTCCTGTGGGCGAGTTCCTCCTAGCGGGTGG
CAGGACCAAAACCTGGCTGGTTGGGAACAAGCTTGTCACTGTGACGACAAGCGTGGGAACCGGGACCCGG
TCGTTACTAGGCCTGGACTCGGGGGAGCTGCAGTCCGGCCCGGAGTCGAGCTCCAGCCCCGGGGTGCATG
TAAGACAGACCAAGGAGGCGCCGGCCAAGCTGGAGTCCCAGGCTGGGCAGCAGGTGTCCCGTGGGGCCCG
GGATCGGGTCCGTTCCATGTCGGGGGGCCATGGTCTTCGAGTTGGCGCCCTGGACGTGCCGGCCTCCCAG
TTCCTGGGCAGTGCCACTTCTCCAGGACCACGGACTGCACCAGCCGCGAAACCTGAGAAGGCCTCAGCTG
GCACCCGGGTTCCTGTGCAGGAGAAGACGAACCTGGCGGCCTATGTGCCCCTGCTGACCCAGGGCTGGGC
GGAGATCCTGGTCCGGAGGCCCACAGGGAACACCAGCTGGCTGATGAGCCTGGAGAACCCGCTCAGCCCT
TTCTCCTCGGACATCAACAACATGCCCCTGCAGGAGCTGTCTAACGCCCTCATGGCGGCTGAGCGCTTCA
AGGAGCACCGGGACACAGCCCTGTACAAGTCACTGTCGGTGCCGGCAGCCAGCACGGCCAAACCCCCTCC
TCTGCCTCGCTCCAACACAGACTCCGCCGTGGTCATGGAGGAGGGAAGTCCGGGCGAGGTTCCTGTGCTG
GTGGAGCCCCCAGGGTTGGAGGACGTTGAGGCAGCGCTAGGCATGGACAGGCGCACGGATGCCTACAGCA
GGTCGTCCTCAGTCTCCAGCCAGGAGGAGAAGTCGCTCCACGCGGAGGAGCTGGTTGGCAGGGGCATCCC
CATCGAGCGAGTCGTCTCCTCGGAGGGTGGCCGGCCCTCTGTGGACCTCTCCTTCCAGCCCTCGCAGCCC
CTGAGCAAGTCCAGCTCCTCTCCCGAGCTGCAGACTCTGCAGGACATCCTCGGGGACCCTGGGGACAAGG
CCGACGTGGGCCGGCTGAGCCCTGAGGTTAAGGCCCGGTCACAGTCAGGGACCCTGGACGGGGAAAGTGC
TGCCTGGTCGGCCTCGGGCGAAGACAGTCGGGGCCAGCCCGAGGGTCCCTTGCCTTCCAGCTCCCCCCGC
TCGCCCAGTGGCCTCCGGCCCCGAGGTTACACCATCTCCGACTCGGCCCCATCACGCAGGGGCAAGAGAG
TAGAGAGGGACGCCTTAAAGAGCAGAGCCACAGCCTCCAATGCAGAGAAAGTGCCAGGCATCAACCCCAG
TTTCGTGTTCCTGCAGCTCTACCATTCCCCCTTCTTTGGCGACGAGTCAAACAAGCCAATCCTGCTGCCC
AATGAGTCACAGTCCTTTGAGCGGTCGGTGCAGCTCCTCGACCAGATCCCATCATACGACACCCACAAGA
TCGCCGTCCTGTATGTTGGAGAAGGCCAGAGCAACAGCGAGCTCGCCATCCTGTCCAATGAGCATGGCTC
CTACAGGTACACGGAGTTCCTGACGGGCCTGGGCCGGCTCATCGAGCTGAAGGACTGCCAGCCGGACAAG
GTGTACCTGGGAGGCCTGGACGTGTGTGGTGAGGACGGCCAGTTCACCTACTGCTGGCACGATGACATCA
TGCAAGCCGTCTTCCACATCGCCACCCTGATGCCCACCAAGGACGTGGACAAGCACCGCTGCGACAAGAA
GCGCCACCTGGGCAACGACTTTGTGTCCATTGTCTACAATGACTCCGGTGAGGACTTCAAGCTTGGCACC
ATCAAGGGCCAGTTCAACTTTGTCCACGTGATCGTCACCCCGCTGGACTACGAGTGCAACCTGGTGTCCC
TGCAGTGCAGGAAAGACATGGAGGGCCTTGTGGACACCAGCGTGGCCAAGATCGTGTCTGACCGCAACCT
GCCCTTCGTGGCCCGCCAGATGGCCCTGCACGCAAATATGGCCTCACAGGTGCATCATAGCCGCTCCAAC
CCCACCGATATCTACCCCTCCAAGTGGATTGCCCGGCTCCGCCACATCAAGCGGCTCCGCCAGCGGATCT
GCGAGGAAGCCGCCTACTCCAACCCCAGCCTACCTCTGGTGCACCCTCCGTCCCATAGCAAAGCCCCTGC
ACAGACTCCAGCCGAGCCCACACCTGGCTATGAGGTGGGCCAGCGGAAGCGCCTCATCTCCTCGGTGGAG
GACTTCACCGAGTTTGTGTGAGGCCGGGGCCCTCCCTCCTGCACTGGCCTTGGACGGTATTGCCTGTCAG
TGAAATAAATAAAGTCCTGACCCCAGTGCACAGACATAGAGGCACAAAAAAAAAAAAAAAAAAAAAAAAA
AAGGAATTCCTGCAGCCCGGGGGATCCACTAGTTCTAGAGGGCCCTATTCTATAGTGTCACCTAAATGCT
AGAGCTCGCTGATCAGCCTCGACTGTGCCTTCTAGTTGCCAGCCATCTGTTGTTTGCCCCTCCCCCGTGC
CTTCCTTGACCCTGGAAGGTGCCACTCCCACTGTCCTTTCCTAATAAAATGAGGAAATTGCATCGCATTG
TCTGAGTAGGTGTCATTCTATTCTGGGGGGTGGGGTGGGGCAGGACAGCAAGGGGGAGGATTGGGAAGAC
AATAGCAGGCATGCTGGGGATGCGGTGGGCTCTATGGCTTCTGAGGCGGAAAGAACCAGCTGGGGCTCTA
GGGGGTATCCCC
[124 nt withheld, positions 8763-8886]
C
[91 nt withheld, positions 8888-8978]
A
[49 nt withheld, positions 8980-9028]
CCTTTGACGTTGGAGTCCACGTTCTTT
[37 nt withheld, positions 9056-9092]
ACCCTATCTCGGTCTATTCTTTTGATTTATAAGGGATTTTGCCGATTTCGGCCTATTGGTTAAAAAATGA
GCTGATTTAACAAAAATTTAACGCGAATTAATTCTGTGGAATGTGTGTCAGTTAGGGTGTGGAAAGTCCC
CAGGCTCCCCAGCAGGCAGAAGTATGCAAAGCATGCATCTCAATTAGTCAGCAACCAGGTGTGGAAAGTC
CCCAGGCTCCCCAGCAGGCAGAAGTATGCAAAGCATGCATCTCAATTAGTCAGCAACCATAGTCCCGCCC
CTAACTCCGCCCATCCCGCCCCTAACTCCGCCCAGTTCCGCCCATTCTCCGCCCCATGGCTGACTAATTT
TTTTTATTTATGCAGAGGCCGAGGCCGCCTCTGCCTCTGAGCTATTCCAGAAGTAGTGAGGAGGCTTTTT
TGGAGGCCTAGGCTTTTGCAAAAAGCTCCCGGGAGCTTGTATATCCATTTTCGGATCTGATCAAGAGACA
GGATGAGGATCGTTTCGCATGATTGAACAAGATGGATTGCACGCAGGTTCTCCGGCCGCTTGGGTGGAGA
GGCTATTCGGCTATGACTGGGCACAACAGACAATCGGCTGCTCTGATGCCGCCGTGTTCCGGCTGTCAGC
GCAGGGGCGCCCGGTTCTTTTTGTCAAGACCGACCTGTCCGGTGCCCTGAATGAACTGCAGGACGAGGCA
GCGCGGCTATCGTGGCTGGCCACGACGGGCGTTCCTTGCGCAGCTGTGCTCGACGTTGTCACTGAAGCGG
GAAGGGACTGGCTGCTATTGGGCGAAGTGCCGGGGCAGGATCTCCTGTCATCTCACCTTGCTCCTGCCGA
GAAAGTATCCATCATGGCTGATGCAATGCGGCGGCTGCATACGCTTGATCCGGCTACCTGCCCATTCGAC
CACCAAGCGAAACATCGCATCGAGCGAGCACGTACTCGGATGGAAGCCGGTCTTGTCGATCAGGATGATC
TGGACGAAGAGCATCAGGGGCTCGCGCCAGCCGAACTGTTCGCCAGGCTCAAGGCGCGCATGCCCGACGG
CGAGGATCTCGTCGTGACCCATGGCGATGCCTGCTTGCCGAATATCATGGTGGAAAATGGCCGCTTTTCT
GGATTCATCGACTGTGGCCGGCTGGGTGTGGCGGACCGCTATCAGGACATAGCGTTGGCTACCCGTGATA
TTGCTGAAGAGCTTGGCGGCGAATGGGCTGACCGCTTCCTCGTGCTTTACGGTATCGCCGCTCCCGATTC
GCAGCGCATCGCCTTCTATCGCCTTCTTGACGAGTTCTTCTGAGCGGGACTCTGGGGTTCGAAATGACCG
ACCAAGCGACGCCCAACCTGCCATCACGAGATTTCGATTCCACCGCCGCCTTCTATGAAAGGTTGGGCTT
CGGAATCGTTTTCCGGGACGCCGGCTGGATGATCCTCCAGCGCGGGGATCTCATGCTGGAGTTCTTCGCC
CACCCCAACTTGTTTATTGCAGCTTATAATGGTTACAAATAAAGCAATAGCATCACAAATTTCACAAATA
AAGCATTTTTTTCACTGCATTCTAGTTGTGGTTTGTCCAAACTCATCAATGTATCTTATCATGTCTGTAT
ACCGTCGACCTCTAGCTAGAGCTTGGCGTAATCATGGTCATAGCTGTTTCCTGTGTGAAATTGTTATCCG
CTCACAATTCCACACAACATACGAGCCGGAAGCATAAAGTGTAAAGCCTGGGGTGCCTAATGAGTGAGCT
AACTCACATTAATTGCGTTGCGCTCACTGCCCGCTTTCCAGTCGGGAAACCTGTCGTGCCAGCTG
