>Addgene plasmid #14129 | pcDNA3 Flag TSC2 | addgene partial sequence | sequence record 69423 | CMV-F 5'-CGCAAATGGGCGGTAGGCGTG-3'
CTAGAGAACCCACTGCTTACTGGCTTATCGAAATTAATACGACTCACTATAGGGAGACCCAAGCTTAGCC
ACCATGGACTACAAAGACGATGACGATAAAGCAAGGGATCCAGCCAAACCAACAAGCAAAGATTCAGGCT
TGAAGGAGAAGTTTAAGATTCTGTTGGGACTGGGAACACCGAGGCCAAATCCCAGGTCTGCAGAGGGTAA
ACAGACGGAGTTTATCATCACCGCGGAAATACTGAGAGAACTGAGCATGGAATGTGGCCTCAACAATCGC
ATCCGGATGATAGGGCAGATTTGTGAAGTCGCAAAAACCAAGAAATTTGAAGAGCACGCAGTGGAAGCAC
TCTGGAAGGCGGTCGCGGATCTGTTGCAGCCGGAGCGGCCGCTGGAGGCCCGGCACGCGGTGCTGGCTCT
GCTGAAGGCCATCGTGCAGGGGCAGGGCGAGCGTTTGGGGGTCCTCAGAGCCCTCTTCTTTAAGGTCATC
AAGGATTACCCTTCCAACGAAGACCTTCACGAAAGGCTGGAGGTTTTCAAGGCCCTCACAGACAATGGGA
GACACATCACCTACTTGGAGGAAGAGCTGGCTGACTTTGTCCTGCAGTGGATGGATGTTGGCTTGTCCTC
GGAATTCCTTCTGGTGCTGGTGAACTTGGTCAAATTCAATAGCTGTTACCTCGACGAGTACATCGCAAGG
ATGGTTCAGATGATCTGTCTGCTGTGCGTCCGGACCGCGTCCTCTGTGGACATAGAGGTCTCCCTGCAGG
TGCTGGACGCCGTGGTCTGCTACAACTGCCTGCCGGCTGAGAGCCTCCCGCTGTTCATCGTTACCCTCTG
TCGCACCATCAACGTCAAGGAGCTCTGCGAGCCTTGCTGGAAGCTGATGC
